>Addgene plasmid #54526 | mGeos2-VESS-Lifeact-7 | addgene partial sequence | sequence record 91804 | CMV-F 5'-CGCAAATGGGCGGTAGGCGTG-3'
GTGAACCGTCAGATCCGCTAGCGCTACCGGACTCAGATCTCGAGCTCAAGCTTCGAATTCCCACCATGGG
TGTCGCAGATTTGATCAAGAAATTCGAAAGCATCTCAAAGGAAGAACGGGATCCAATGAGTGCGATTAAG
CCAGACATGAAGATCAAACTCCGTATGGAAGGCAACGTAAACGGGCACCACTTTGTGATCGACGGAGATG
GTACAGGCAAGCCTTTTGAGGGAAAACAGAGTATGGATCTTGAAGTCAAAGAGGGCGGACCTCTGCCTTT
TGCCTTTGATATCCTGACCACTGCATTCTCCTACGGCAACAGGGTATTCGCCAAATATCCAGACAACATA
CAAGACTATTTTAAGCAGTCGTTTCCTAAGGGGTATTCGTGGGAACGAAGCTTGACTTTCGAAGACGGGG
GCATTTGCAACGCCAGAAACGACATAACAATGGAAGGGGACACTTTCTATAATAAAGTTCGATTTTATGG
TACCAACTTTCCCGCCAATGGTCCAGTTATGCAGAAGAAGACGCTGAAATGGGAGCCCTCCACTGAGAAA
ATGTATGTGCGTGATGGAGTGCTGACGGGTGATGTAGAGATGGCTTTGTTGCTTGAAGGAAATGCCCATT
ACCGATGTGACTCCAGAACTACTTACAAAGCTAAGGAGAAGGGTGTCAAGTTACCAGGCGCCCACTTTGT
GGACCACTGCATTGAGATTTTAAGCCATGACAAAGATTACAACAAGGTTAAGCTGTATGAGCATGCTGTT
GCTCATTCTGGATTGCCTGACAATGCCAGACGATAAGCGGCCGCGACTCTAGATCATAATCAGCCATACC
ACATTTGTAGAGGTTT
