[The description below was written by a language model from this plasmid's Addgene catalogue record.]
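Description:
mGeos2-VESS-Lifeact-7 is a mammalian expression plasmid of roughly 4.8 kb that encodes a fusion between Lifeact and the fluorescent protein variant mGeos2-VESS. Lifeact is a short actin-binding peptide widely used to label filamentous actin in living cells with little disturbance of cytoskeletal dynamics. The record accordingly lists the localization of the fusion as actin. The insert is named Lifeact-mGeos2-VESS, and the tag is recorded as C-terminal on the backbone, which suggests that the fluorescent protein follows the Lifeact peptide. The catalogue classifies the entry as an empty backbone even though the fusion is built into the vector. The meaning of the "7" in the name is not explained in the record, although in similar construct series such a number often denotes linker length.

Two excitation/emission pairs are recorded, 503/514 nm and 569/581 nm. These indicate a green-emitting and an orange-red-emitting state, as expected for a protein whose fluorescence can be optically converted or switched. Such proteins are typically used for highlighting, tracking or super-resolution localization imaging, here applied to actin structures, though the record does not state a specific application.

The plasmid is maintained in bacteria as a high-copy construct under kanamycin selection. It also carries a neomycin resistance marker, so transfected mammalian cells can be selected with G418, for example to make stable lines. No feature table was provided, so the promoter driving the fusion, the polyadenylation signal and the origins of replication are not stated.
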