Addgene plasmid #54526: mGeos2-VESS-Lifeact-7
Purpose: (Empty Backbone) Localization: Actin, Excitation: 503 / 569, Emission: 514 / 581
Depositing lab: Michael Davidson. Depositing organization: Florida State University, Tallahassee.
Backbone
  Vector backbone: mGeos2-VESS-Lifeact
  Backbone size w/o insert (bp): 4800
  Vector type: Mammalian Expression
  Selectable markers: Neomycin (select with G418)
  Backbone size (bp): 4800
  Tag / fusion protein: mGeos2-VESS-Lifeact (C terminal on backbone)
Growth in bacteria
  Bacterial resistance: Kanamycin, 50 μg/mL
  Growth temperature: 37°C
  Growth strain: DH5alpha
  Copy number: High Copy
Gene/Insert
  Gene/Insert name: Lifeact-mGeos2-VESS
  Tag / fusion protein: mGeos2-VESS-Lifeact (C terminal on backbone)
Terms and licenses: Academic/Nonprofit Terms; Industry Terms
Depositor comments: . Excitation = 503 / 569; Emission = 514 / 581
How to cite: mGeos2-VESS-Lifeact-7 was a gift from Michael Davidson (Addgene plasmid # 54526 ; http://n2t.net/addgene:54526 ; RRID:Addgene_54526)
